Addgene plasmid #104183: LentiRCas9-CUG
Purpose: Lentiviral transfer vector that carries U6-driven sgRNA targeting CUG repeats using a modified scaffold (Chen et al. Cell 2013) and CMV-driven PIN-dCas9. Derived from LentiCRISPR v2 (Zhang lab)
Depositing lab: Eugene Yeo. Depositing organization: University of California, San Diego (UCSD). Publication: Elimination of Toxic Microsatellite Repeat Expansion RNA by RNA-Targeting Cas9. Batra R, Nelles DA, Pirie E, Blue SM, Marina RJ, Wang H, Chaim IA, Thomas JD, Zhang N, Nguyen V, Aigner S, Markmiller S, Xia G, Corbett KD, Swanson MS, Yeo GW. Cell. 2017 Aug 24;170(5):899-912.e10. doi: 10.1016/j.cell.2017.07.010. Epub 2017 Aug 10. PubMed 28803727.
Backbone
  Vector backbone: LentiCRISPR v2
  Vector type: Lentiviral, CRISPR
Growth in bacteria
  Bacterial resistance: Ampicillin, 100 μg/mL
  Growth temperature: 37°C
  Growth strain: NEB Stable
  Copy number: Unknown
Gene/Insert
  Gene/Insert name: U6-CUGsgRNA, EFS-PIN-dCas9
  Cloning method: Gibson Cloning
  Sequencing primers: 5′ LKO1.5; 3′ T3
Terms and licenses: Academic/Nonprofit Terms; Industry Terms: Not Available to Industry
How to cite: LentiRCas9-CUG was a gift from Eugene Yeo (Addgene plasmid # 104183 ; http://n2t.net/addgene:104183 ; RRID:Addgene_104183)
