[The description below was written by a language model from this plasmid's Addgene catalogue record and pLannotate feature annotations shown in this document.]
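Description:
LentiRCas9-CUG is a 13.7 kb lentiviral CRISPR transfer vector derived from LentiCRISPR v2, built to deliver an RNA-targeting Cas9 system directed against CUG repeat RNA. It is propagated in E. coli through a high-copy ColE1/pUC-type origin with ampicillin selection (AmpR). An f1 origin is also present. The viral portion has a third-generation layout: a CMV enhancer/promoter fused to a truncated HIV-1 5' LTR drives genomic RNA production in packaging cells, followed by the Ψ packaging signal, RRE for Rev-dependent export, cPPT/CTS, WPRE and a self-inactivating ΔU3 3' LTR. Outside the LTRs, the backbone carries a bGH poly(A) signal and an SV40/EM7-driven BleoR cassette.

The payload consists of two expression units. A human U6 Pol III promoter transcribes an sgRNA targeting CUG repeats, built on a modified S. pyogenes scaffold, which fits the only partial tracrRNA match in the annotation. Downstream, a fusion protein joins a fragment of human SMG6, the PIN endonuclease domain that degrades single-stranded RNA, to Cas9. The record describes this Cas9 as nuclease-dead dCas9, although the feature table simply calls it Cas9. The records disagree on the promoter: the purpose field says CMV-driven, whereas the insert name says EFS, and the feature table places an EF-1α core promoter directly upstream of the fusion, supporting EFS. A puromycin resistance coding sequence follows Cas9, allowing selection of transduced mammalian cells; the link between the two is not annotated. The design tethers the PIN RNase to repeat-containing transcripts through the guide RNA, and the associated publication is about eliminating toxic microsatellite repeat expansion RNAs.
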