Features (pLannotate 1.2.2; 36 found; start..end, strand, type, name):
      1..380     +  enhancer       CMV enhancer: human cytomegalovirus immediate early enhancer
    381..580     +  promoter       CMV promoter: human cytomegalovirus (CMV) immediate early promoter
    598..778     +  LTR            5' LTR (truncated): truncated 5' long terminal repeat (LTR) from HIV-1
    825..950     +  misc_feature   HIV-1 Ψ: packaging signal of human immunodeficiency virus type 1
    934..1297    +  CDS            HIV-1 gag (fragment): gag protein from human immunodeficiency virus 1; gag
   1443..1676    +  misc_feature   RRE: The Rev response element (RRE) of HIV-1 allows for Rev-dependent mRNA export from the nucleus to the cytoplasm.
   2053..2153    +  CDS            Rev (fragment): human immunodeficiency virus 1 (HIV-1) Rev protein; rev; enhances nuclear export of unspliced and incompletely spliced viral mRNAs
   2203..2320    +  misc_feature   cPPT/CTS: central polypurine tract and central termination sequence of HIV-1
   2371..2611    +  promoter       U6 promoter: RNA polymerase III promoter for human U6 snRNA
   2659..2726    +  misc_RNA       tracrRNA (fragment): trans-activating CRISPR RNA for the Streptococcus pyogenes CRISPR/Cas9 system
   2732..2788    -  misc_feature   MCS (fragment): pBluescript multiple cloning site
   2801..2819    -  promoter       T3 promoter: promoter for bacteriophage T3 RNA polymerase
   2837..2855    +  CDS            small t antigen (fragment): SV40 (simian virus 40) small t antigen
   2881..3092    +  promoter       EF-1α core promoter: core promoter for human elongation factor EF-1α
   3084..3671    +  CDS            SMG6 (fragment): EST1A_HUMAN - Also known as C17orf31, EST1A, KIAA0732. Experimental evidence at protein level: Swiss-Prot protein existence level 1. Plays a role in nonsense-mediated mRNA decay (PubMed:18974281, PubMed:19060897, PubMed:20930030, PubMed:17053788). Is thought to provide a link to the mRNA degradation machinery as it has endonuclease activity required to initiate NMD, and to serve as an adapter for UPF1 to protein phosphatase 2A (PP2A), thereby triggering UPF1 dephosphorylation (PubMed:18974281, PubMed:19060897, PubMed:20930030, PubMed:17053788). Degrades single-stranded RNA (ssRNA), but not ssD
   3720..7820    +  CDS            Cas9: Cas9 (Csn1) endonuclease from the Streptococcus pyogenes Type II CRISPR/Cas system generates RNA-guided double strand breaks in DNA
   7994..8591    +  CDS            PuroR (fragment): puromycin N-acetyltransferase; pac from Streptomyces; confers resistance to puromycin
   8607..9195    +  misc_feature   WPRE: woodchuck hepatitis virus posttranscriptional regulatory element
   9246..9265    +  misc_feature   cPPT/CTS (fragment): central polypurine tract and central termination sequence of HIV-1
   9267..9500    +  LTR            3' LTR (ΔU3): self-inactivating 3' long terminal repeat (LTR) from HIV-1
   9532..9756    +  polyA_signal   bGH poly(A) signal: bovine growth hormone polyadenylation signal
   9760..9781    +  promoter       SV40 promoter (fragment): SV40 enhancer and early promoter
   9802..10230   +  rep_origin     f1 ori (sequence partly withheld): f1 bacteriophage origin of replication; arrow indicates direction of (+) strand synthesis
  10244..10573   +  promoter       SV40 promoter: SV40 enhancer and early promoter
  10621..10668   +  promoter       EM7 promoter: synthetic bacterial promoter&nbsp
  10687..11061   +  CDS            BleoR: antibiotic-binding protein; Sh ble from Streptoalloteichus hindustanus; confers resistance to bleomycin, phleomycin, and Zeocin™
  11071..11196   +  CDS            ble (fragment): BLE_KLEPN - Experimental evidence at protein level: Swiss-Prot protein existence level 1. Binding protein with a strong affinity to the bleomycin family of antibiotics. Binds to CL990; an antimitotic-antibiotic compound. From Klebsiella pneumoniae.
  11191..11312   +  polyA_signal   SV40 poly(A) signal: SV40 polyadenylation signal
  11383..11405   -  protein_bind   lac operator (fragment): The lac repressor binds to the lac operator to inhibit transcription in E. coli. This inhibition can be relieved by adding lactose or isopropyl-β-D-thiogalactopyranoside (IPTG). lac repressor encoded by lacI
  11409..11439   -  promoter       lac promoter: promoter for the E. coli lac operon
  11454..11475   -  protein_bind   CAP binding site: CAP binding activates transcription in the presence of cAMP. E. coli catabolite activator protein
  11488..11580   -  CDS            lacI (fragment): lac repressor; lacI; The lac repressor binds to the lac operator to inhibit transcription in E. coli. This inhibition can be relieved by adding lactose or isopropyl-β-D-thiogalactopyranoside (IPTG).
  11763..12351   -  rep_origin     ori: high-copy-number ColE1/pMB1/pBR322/pUC origin of replication
  12522..13382   -  CDS            AmpR: β-lactamase; bla; confers resistance to ampicillin, carbenicillin, and related antibiotics
  13383..13487   -  promoter       AmpR promoter: bla
  13546..13598   -  misc_feature   bom (fragment): basis of mobility region from pBR322
>Addgene plasmid #104183 | LentiRCas9-CUG | addgene full sequence | sequence record 201743 | Addgene NGS Result
GACATTGATTATTGACTAGTTATTAATAGTAATCAATTACGGGGTCATTAGTTCATAGCCCATATATGGA
GTTCCGCGTTACATAACTTACGGTAAATGGCCCGCCTGGCTGACCGCCCAACGACCCCCGCCCATTGACG
TCAATAATGACGTATGTTCCCATAGTAACGCCAATAGGGACTTTCCATTGACGTCAATGGGTGGAGTATT
TACGGTAAACTGCCCACTTGGCAGTACATCAAGTGTATCATATGCCAAGTACGCCCCCTATTGACGTCAA
TGACGGTAAATGGCCCGCCTGGCATTATGCCCAGTACATGACCTTATGGGACTTTCCTACTTGGCAGTAC
ATCTACGTATTAGTCATCGCTATTACCATGGTGATGCGGTTTTGGCAGTACATCAATGGGCGTGGATAGC
GGTTTGACTCACGGGGATTTCCAAGTCTCCACCCCATTGACGTCAATGGGAGTTTGTTTTGGCACCAAAA
TCAACGGGACTTTCCAAAATGTCGTAACAACTCCGCCCCATTGACGCAAATGGGCGGTAGGCGTGTACGG
TGGGAGGTCTATATAAGCAGCGCGTTTTGCCTGTACTGGGTCTCTCTGGTTAGACCAGATCTGAGCCTGG
GAGCTCTCTGGCTAACTAGGGAACCCACTGCTTAAGCCTCAATAAAGCTTGCCTTGAGTGCTTCAAGTAG
TGTGTGCCCGTCTGTTGTGTGACTCTGGTAACTAGAGATCCCTCAGACCCTTTTAGTCAGTGTGGAAAAT
CTCTAGCAGTGGCGCCCGAACAGGGACTTGAAAGCGAAAGGGAAACCAGAGGAGCTCTCTCGACGCAGGA
CTCGGCTTGCTGAAGCGCGCACGGCAAGAGGCGAGGGGCGGCGACTGGTGAGTACGCCAAAAATTTTGAC
TAGCGGAGGCTAGAAGGAGAGAGATGGGTGCGAGAGCGTCAGTATTAAGCGGGGGAGAATTAGATCGCGA
TGGGAAAAAATTCGGTTAAGGCCAGGGGGAAAGAAAAAATATAAATTAAAACATATAGTATGGGCAAGCA
GGGAGCTAGAACGATTCGCAGTTAATCCTGGCCTGTTAGAAACATCAGAAGGCTGTAGACAAATACTGGG
ACAGCTACAACCATCCCTTCAGACAGGATCAGAAGAACTTAGATCATTATATAATACAGTAGCAACCCTC
TATTGTGTGCATCAAAGGATAGAGATAAAAGACACCAAGGAAGCTTTAGACAAGATAGAGGAAGAGCAAA
ACAAAAGTAAGACCACCGCACAGCAAGCGGCCGCTGATCTTCAGACCTGGAGGAGGAGATATGAGGGACA
ATTGGAGAAGTGAATTATATAAATATAAAGTAGTAAAAATTGAACCATTAGGAGTAGCACCCACCAAGGC
AAAGAGAAGAGTGGTGCAGAGAGAAAAAAGAGCAGTGGGAATAGGAGCTTTGTTCCTTGGGTTCTTGGGA
GCAGCAGGAAGCACTATGGGCGCAGCGTCAATGACGCTGACGGTACAGGCCAGACAATTATTGTCTGGTA
TAGTGCAGCAGCAGAACAATTTGCTGAGGGCTATTGAGGCGCAACAGCATCTGTTGCAACTCACAGTCTG
GGGCATCAAGCAGCTCCAGGCAAGAATCCTGGCTGTGGAAAGATACCTAAAGGATCAACAGCTCCTGGGG
ATTTGGGGTTGCTCTGGAAAACTCATTTGCACCACTGCTGTGCCTTGGAATGCTAGTTGGAGTAATAAAT
CTCTGGAACAGATTTGGAATCACACGACCTGGATGGAGTGGGACAGAGAAATTAACAATTACACAAGCTT
AATACACTCCTTAATTGAAGAATCGCAAAACCAGCAAGAAAAGAATGAACAAGAATTATTGGAATTAGAT
AAATGGGCAAGTTTGTGGAATTGGTTTAACATAACAAATTGGCTGTGGTATATAAAATTATTCATAATGA
TAGTAGGAGGCTTGGTAGGTTTAAGAATAGTTTTTGCTGTACTTTCTATAGTGAATAGAGTTAGGCAGGG
ATATTCACCATTATCGTTTCAGACCCACCTCCCAACCCCGAGGGGACCCGACAGGCCCGAAGGAATAGAA
GAAGAAGGTGGAGAGAGAGACAGAGACAGATCCATTCGATTAGTGAACGGATCGGCACTGCGTGCGCCAA
TTCTGCAGACAAATGGCAGTATTCATCCACAATTTTAAAAGAAAAGGGGGGATTGGGGGGTACAGTGCAG
GGGAAAGAATAGTAGACATAATAGCAACAGACATACAAACTAAAGAATTACAAAAACAAATTACAAAAAT
TCAAAATTTTCGGGTTTATTACAGGGACAGCAGAGATCCAGTTTGGTTAATTAAGGTACCGAGGGCCTAT
TTCCCATGATTCCTTCATATTTGCATATACGATACAAGGCTGTTAGAGAGATAATTAGAATTAATTTGAC
TGTAAACACAAAGATATTAGTACAAAATACGTGACGTAGAAAGTAATAATTTCTTGGGTAGTTTGCAGTT
TTAAAATTATGTTTTAAAATGGACTATCATATGCTTACCGTAACTTGAAAGTATTTCGATTTCTTGGCTT
TATATATCTTGTGGAAAGGACGAAACACCGAGCAGCAGCAGCAGCAGCAGGTTTAAGAGCTATGCTGGAA
ACAGCATAGCAAGTTTAAATAAGGCTAGTCCGTTATCAACTTGAAAAAGTGGCACCGAGTCGGTGCTTTT
TTTCCTGCAGCCCGGGGGATCCACTAGTTCTAGAGCGGCCGCCACCGCGGTGGAGCTCCAGCTTTTGTTC
CCTTTAGTGAGGGTTAATTGCGCGCGAATTCGCTAGCTAGGTCTTGAAAGGAGTGGGAATTGGCTCCGGT
GCCCGTCAGTGGGCAGAGCGCACATCGCCCACAGTCCCCGAGAAGTTGGGGGGAGGGGTCGGCAATTGAT
CCGGTGCCTAGAGAAGGTGGCGCGGGGTAAACTGGGAAAGTGATGTCGTGTACTGGCTCCGCCTTTTTCC
CGAGGGTGGGGGAGAACCGTATATAAGTGCAGTAGTCGCCGTGAACGTTCTTTTTCGCAACGGGTTTGCC
GCCAGAACACAGGACCGGTTCTAGAGCGCTCTCGAGAGAACCATGCAGATGGAGCTCGAAATCAGGCCGC
TGTTCCTCGTGCCGGACACTAATGGTTTTATAGATCACTTGGCGTCCTTGGCTAGACTTCTGGAAAGCCG
AAAGTATATATTGGTAGTGCCGTTGATTGTAATTAACGAATTGGATGGGTTGGCGAAAGGACAAGAGACT
GATCACAGAGCAGGAGGCTACGCGAGGGTCGTCCAAGAGAAGGCGCGAAAAAGCATCGAGTTCCTGGAGC
AGCGATTTGAGAGCAGGGACTCATGCCTGAGAGCCCTCACGTCACGGGGGAACGAGCTGGAGTCCATCGC
TTTCCGAAGTGAAGACATTACGGGCCAACTTGGGAATAATGATGACCTCATCTTGTCCTGCTGCCTGCAC
TACTGCAAGGACAAGGCTAAGGACTTCATGCCTGCCTCCAAGGAGGAGCCTATCCGATTGTTGAGGGAAG
TAGTACTTTTGACGGACGACCGCAACCTCCGGGTAAAGGCGCTGACTCGAAATGTCCCAGTAAGGGATAT
ACCGGCGTTCCTTACATGGGCTCAAGTAGGGAGTGGAAGTGAGACACCGGGAACCTCAGAGAGCGCCACG
CCAGAAAGCGACAAGAAGTACAGCATCGGCCTGGCCATCGGCACCAACTCTGTGGGCTGGGCCGTGATCA
CCGACGAGTACAAGGTGCCCAGCAAGAAATTCAAGGTGCTGGGCAACACCGACCGGCACAGCATCAAGAA
GAACCTGATCGGCGCCCTGCTGTTCGACAGCGGAGAAACAGCCGAGGCCACCCGGCTGAAGAGAACCGCC
AGAAGAAGATACACCAGACGGAAGAACCGGATCTGCTATCTGCAAGAGATCTTCAGCAACGAGATGGCCA
AGGTGGACGACAGCTTCTTCCACAGACTGGAAGAGTCCTTCCTGGTGGAAGAGGATAAGAAGCACGAGCG
GCACCCCATCTTCGGCAACATCGTGGACGAGGTGGCCTACCACGAGAAGTACCCCACCATCTACCACCTG
AGAAAGAAACTGGTGGACAGCACCGACAAGGCCGACCTGCGGCTGATCTATCTGGCCCTGGCCCACATGA
TCAAGTTCCGGGGCCACTTCCTGATCGAGGGCGACCTGAACCCCGACAACAGCGACGTGGACAAGCTGTT
CATCCAGCTGGTGCAGACCTACAACCAGCTGTTCGAGGAAAACCCCATCAACGCCAGCGGCGTGGACGCC
AAGGCCATCCTGTCTGCCAGACTGAGCAAGAGCAGACGGCTGGAAAATCTGATCGCCCAGCTGCCCGGCG
AGAAGAAGAATGGCCTGTTCGGCAACCTGATTGCCCTGAGCCTGGGCCTGACCCCCAACTTCAAGAGCAA
CTTCGACCTGGCCGAGGATGCCAAACTGCAGCTGAGCAAGGACACCTACGACGACGACCTGGACAACCTG
CTGGCCCAGATCGGCGACCAGTACGCCGACCTGTTTCTGGCCGCCAAGAACCTGTCCGACGCCATCCTGC
TGAGCGACATCCTGAGAGTGAACACCGAGATCACCAAGGCCCCCCTGAGCGCCTCTATGATCAAGAGATA
CGACGAGCACCACCAGGACCTGACCCTGCTGAAAGCTCTCGTGCGGCAGCAGCTGCCTGAGAAGTACAAA
GAGATTTTCTTCGACCAGAGCAAGAACGGCTACGCCGGCTACATCGATGGCGGAGCCAGCCAGGAAGAGT
TCTACAAGTTCATCAAGCCCATCCTGGAAAAGATGGACGGCACCGAGGAACTGCTCGTGAAGCTGAACAG
AGAGGACCTGCTGCGGAAGCAGCGGACCTTCGACAACGGCAGCATCCCCCACCAGATCCACCTGGGAGAG
CTGCACGCCATTCTGCGGCGGCAGGAAGATTTTTACCCATTCCTGAAGGACAACCGGGAAAAGATCGAGA
AGATCCTGACCTTCCGCATCCCCTACTACGTGGGCCCTCTGGCCAGGGGAAACAGCAGATTCGCCTGGAT
GACCAGAAAGAGCGAGGAAACCATCACCCCCTGGAACTTCGAGGAAGTGGTGGACAAGGGCGCCAGCGCC
CAGAGCTTCATCGAGCGGATGACCAACTTCGATAAGAACCTGCCCAACGAGAAGGTGCTGCCCAAGCACA
GCCTGCTGTACGAGTACTTCACCGTGTACAACGAGCTGACCAAAGTGAAATACGTGACCGAGGGAATGAG
AAAGCCCGCCTTCCTGAGCGGCGAGCAGAAAAAAGCCATCGTGGACCTGCTGTTCAAGACCAACCGGAAA
GTGACCGTGAAGCAGCTGAAAGAGGACTACTTCAAGAAAATCGAGTGCTTCGACTCCGTGGAAATCTCCG
GCGTGGAAGATCGGTTCAACGCCTCCCTGGGCACATACCACGATCTGCTGAAAATTATCAAGGACAAGGA
CTTCCTGGACAATGAGGAAAACGAGGACATTCTGGAAGATATCGTGCTGACCCTGACACTGTTTGAGGAC
AGAGAGATGATCGAGGAACGGCTGAAAACCTATGCCCACCTGTTCGACGACAAAGTGATGAAGCAGCTGA
AGCGGCGGAGATACACCGGCTGGGGCAGGCTGAGCCGGAAGCTGATCAACGGCATCCGGGACAAGCAGTC
CGGCAAGACAATCCTGGATTTCCTGAAGTCCGACGGCTTCGCCAACAGAAACTTCATGCAGCTGATCCAC
GACGACAGCCTGACCTTTAAAGAGGACATCCAGAAAGCCCAGGTGTCCGGCCAGGGCGATAGCCTGCACG
AGCACATTGCCAATCTGGCCGGCAGCCCCGCCATTAAGAAGGGCATCCTGCAGACAGTGAAGGTGGTGGA
CGAGCTCGTGAAAGTGATGGGCCGGCACAAGCCCGAGAACATCGTGATCGAAATGGCCAGAGAGAACCAG
ACCACCCAGAAGGGACAGAAGAACAGCCGCGAGAGAATGAAGCGGATCGAAGAGGGCATCAAAGAGCTGG
GCAGCCAGATCCTGAAAGAACACCCCGTGGAAAACACCCAGCTGCAGAACGAGAAGCTGTACCTGTACTA
CCTGCAGAATGGGCGGGATATGTACGTGGACCAGGAACTGGACATCAACCGGCTGTCCGACTACGATGTG
GACGCTATCGTGCCTCAGAGCTTTCTGAAGGACGACTCCATCGATAACAAAGTGCTGACTCGGAGCGACA
AGAACCGGGGCAAGAGCGACAACGTGCCCTCCGAAGAGGTCGTGAAGAAGATGAAGAACTACTGGCGCCA
GCTGCTGAATGCCAAGCTGATTACCCAGAGGAAGTTCGACAATCTGACCAAGGCCGAGAGAGGCGGCCTG
AGCGAACTGGATAAGGCCGGCTTCATCAAGAGACAGCTGGTGGAAACCCGGCAGATCACAAAGCACGTGG
CACAGATCCTGGACTCCCGGATGAACACTAAGTACGACGAGAACGACAAACTGATCCGGGAAGTGAAAGT
GATCACCCTGAAGTCCAAGCTGGTGTCCGATTTCCGGAAGGATTTCCAGTTTTACAAAGTGCGCGAGATC
AACAACTACCACCACGCCCACGACGCCTACCTGAACGCCGTCGTGGGAACCGCCCTGATCAAAAAGTACC
CTAAGCTGGAAAGCGAGTTCGTGTACGGCGACTACAAGGTGTACGACGTGCGGAAGATGATCGCCAAGAG
CGAGCAGGAAATCGGCAAGGCTACCGCCAAGTACTTCTTCTACAGCAACATCATGAACTTTTTCAAGACC
GAGATTACCCTGGCCAACGGCGAGATCCGGAAGCGGCCTCTGATCGAGACAAACGGCGAAACAGGCGAGA
TCGTGTGGGATAAGGGCCGGGACTTTGCCACCGTGCGGAAAGTGCTGTCTATGCCCCAAGTGAATATCGT
GAAAAAGACCGAGGTGCAGACAGGCGGCTTCAGCAAAGAGTCTATCCTGCCCAAGAGGAACAGCGACAAG
CTGATCGCCAGAAAGAAGGACTGGGACCCTAAGAAGTACGGCGGCTTCGACAGCCCCACCGTGGCCTATT
CTGTGCTGGTGGTGGCCAAAGTGGAAAAGGGCAAGTCCAAGAAACTGAAGAGTGTGAAAGAGCTGCTGGG
GATCACCATCATGGAAAGAAGCAGCTTCGAGAAGAATCCCATCGACTTTCTGGAAGCCAAGGGCTACAAA
GAAGTGAAAAAGGACCTGATCATCAAGCTGCCTAAGTACTCCCTGTTCGAGCTGGAAAACGGCCGGAAGA
GAATGCTGGCCTCTGCCGGCGAACTGCAGAAGGGAAACGAACTGGCCCTGCCCTCCAAATATGTGAACTT
CCTGTACCTGGCCAGCCACTATGAGAAGCTGAAGGGCTCCCCCGAGGATAATGAGCAGAAACAGCTGTTT
GTGGAACAGCACAAACACTACCTGGACGAGATCATCGAGCAGATCAGCGAGTTCTCCAAGAGAGTGATCC
TGGCCGACGCTAATCTGGACAAGGTGCTGAGCGCCTACAACAAGCACAGAGACAAGCCTATCAGAGAGCA
GGCCGAGAATATCATCCACCTGTTTACCCTGACCAATCTGGGAGCCCCTGCCGCCTTCAAGTACTTTGAC
ACCACCATCGACCGGAAGAGGTACACCAGCACCAAAGAGGTGCTGGACGCCACCCTGATCCACCAGAGCA
TCACCGGCCTGTACGAGACACGGATCGACCTGTCTCAGCTGGGAGGCGACGCCTATCCCTATGACGTGCC
CGATTATGCCAGCCTGGGCAGCGGCTCCCCCAAGAAAAAACGCAAGGTGGAAGATCCTAAGAAAAAGCGG
AAAGTGGACGTGTTCGAAGGGTCCGGCGCAACAAACTTCTCTCTGCTGAAACAAGCCGGAGATGTCGAAG
AGAATCCTGGACCGACCGAGTACAAGCCCACGGTGCGCCTCGCCACCCGCGACGACGTCCCCAGGGCCGT
ACGCACCCTCGCCGCCGCGTTCGCCGACTACCCCGCCACGCGCCACACCGTCGATCCGGACCGCCACATC
GAGCGGGTCACCGAGCTGCAAGAACTCTTCCTCACGCGCGTCGGGCTCGACATCGGCAAGGTGTGGGTCG
CGGACGACGGCGCCGCGGTGGCGGTCTGGACCACGCCGGAGAGCGTCGAAGCGGGGGCGGTGTTCGCCGA
GATCGGCCCGCGCATGGCCGAGTTGAGCGGTTCCCGGCTGGCCGCGCAGCAACAGATGGAAGGCCTCCTG
GCGCCGCACCGGCCCAAGGAGCCCGCGTGGTTCCTGGCCACCGTCGGAGTCTCGCCCGACCACCAGGGCA
AGGGTCTGGGCAGCGCCGTCGTGCTCCCCGGAGTGGAGGCGGCCGAGCGCGCCGGGGTGCCCGCCTTCCT
GGAGACCTCCGCGCCCCGCAACCTCCCCTTCTACGAGCGGCTCGGCTTCACCGTCACCGCCGACGTCGAG
GTGCCCGAAGGACCGCGCACCTGGTGCATGACCCGCAAGCCCGGTGCCTGAACGCGTTAAGTCGACAATC
AACCTCTGGATTACAAAATTTGTGAAAGATTGACTGGTATTCTTAACTATGTTGCTCCTTTTACGCTATG
TGGATACGCTGCTTTAATGCCTTTGTATCATGCTATTGCTTCCCGTATGGCTTTCATTTTCTCCTCCTTG
TATAAATCCTGGTTGCTGTCTCTTTATGAGGAGTTGTGGCCCGTTGTCAGGCAACGTGGCGTGGTGTGCA
CTGTGTTTGCTGACGCAACCCCCACTGGTTGGGGCATTGCCACCACCTGTCAGCTCCTTTCCGGGACTTT
CGCTTTCCCCCTCCCTATTGCCACGGCGGAACTCATCGCCGCCTGCCTTGCCCGCTGCTGGACAGGGGCT
CGGCTGTTGGGCACTGACAATTCCGTGGTGTTGTCGGGGAAATCATCGTCCTTTCCTTGGCTGCTCGCCT
GTGTTGCCACCTGGATTCTGCGCGGGACGTCCTTCTGCTACGTCCCTTCGGCCCTCAATCCAGCGGACCT
TCCTTCCCGCGGCCTGCTGCCGGCTCTGCGGCCTCTTCCGCGTCTTCGCCTTCGCCCTCAGACGAGTCGG
ATCTCCCTTTGGGCCGCCTCCCCGCGTCGACTTTAAGACCAATGACTTACAAGGCAGCTGTAGATCTTAG
CCACTTTTTAAAAGAAAAGGGGGGACTGGAAGGGCTAATTCACTCCCAACGAAGACAAGATCTGCTTTTT
GCTTGTACTGGGTCTCTCTGGTTAGACCAGATCTGAGCCTGGGAGCTCTCTGGCTAACTAGGGAACCCAC
TGCTTAAGCCTCAATAAAGCTTGCCTTGAGTGCTTCAAGTAGTGTGTGCCCGTCTGTTGTGTGACTCTGG
TAACTAGAGATCCCTCAGACCCTTTTAGTCAGTGTGGAAAATCTCTAGCAGGGCCCGTTTAAACCCGCTG
ATCAGCCTCGACTGTGCCTTCTAGTTGCCAGCCATCTGTTGTTTGCCCCTCCCCCGTGCCTTCCTTGACC
CTGGAAGGTGCCACTCCCACTGTCCTTTCCTAATAAAATGAGGAAATTGCATCGCATTGTCTGAGTAGGT
GTCATTCTATTCTGGGGGGTGGGGTGGGGCAGGACAGCAAGGGGGAGGATTGGGAAGACAATAGCAGGCA
TGCTGGGGATGCGGTGGGCTCTATGGCTTCTGAGGCGGAAAGAACCAGCTGGGGCTCTAGGGGGTATCCC
C
[124 nt withheld, positions 9802-9925]
C
[91 nt withheld, positions 9927-10017]
A
[49 nt withheld, positions 10019-10067]
CCTTTGACGTTGGAGTCCACGTTCTTT
[37 nt withheld, positions 10095-10131]
ACCCTATCTCGGTCTATTCTTTTGATTTATAAGGGATTTTGCCGATTTCGGCCTATTGGTTAAAAAATGA
GCTGATTTAACAAAAATTTAACGCGAATTAATTCTGTGGAATGTGTGTCAGTTAGGGTGTGGAAAGTCCC
CAGGCTCCCCAGCAGGCAGAAGTATGCAAAGCATGCATCTCAATTAGTCAGCAACCAGGTGTGGAAAGTC
CCCAGGCTCCCCAGCAGGCAGAAGTATGCAAAGCATGCATCTCAATTAGTCAGCAACCATAGTCCCGCCC
CTAACTCCGCCCATCCCGCCCCTAACTCCGCCCAGTTCCGCCCATTCTCCGCCCCATGGCTGACTAATTT
TTTTTATTTATGCAGAGGCCGAGGCCGCCTCTGCCTCTGAGCTATTCCAGAAGTAGTGAGGAGGCTTTTT
TGGAGGCCTAGGCTTTTGCAAAAAGCTCCCGGGAGCTTGTATATCCATTTTCGGATCTGATCAGCACGTG
TTGACAATTAATCATCGGCATAGTATATCGGCATAGTATAATACGACAAGGTGAGGAACTAAACCATGGC
CAAGTTGACCAGTGCCGTTCCGGTGCTCACCGCGCGCGACGTCGCCGGAGCGGTCGAGTTCTGGACCGAC
CGGCTCGGGTTCTCCCGGGACTTCGTGGAGGACGACTTCGCCGGTGTGGTCCGGGACGACGTGACCCTGT
TCATCAGCGCGGTCCAGGACCAGGTGGTGCCGGACAACACCCTGGCCTGGGTGTGGGTGCGCGGCCTGGA
CGAGCTGTACGCCGAGTGGTCGGAGGTCGTGTCCACGAACTTCCGGGACGCCTCCGGGCCGGCCATGACC
GAGATCGGCGAGCAGCCGTGGGGGCGGGAGTTCGCCCTGCGCGACCCGGCCGGCAACTGCGTGCACTTCG
TGGCCGAGGAGCAGGACTGACACGTGCTACGAGATTTCGATTCCACCGCCGCCTTCTATGAAAGGTTGGG
CTTCGGAATCGTTTTCCGGGACGCCGGCTGGATGATCCTCCAGCGCGGGGATCTCATGCTGGAGTTCTTC
GCCCACCCCAACTTGTTTATTGCAGCTTATAATGGTTACAAATAAAGCAATAGCATCACAAATTTCACAA
ATAAAGCATTTTTTTCACTGCATTCTAGTTGTGGTTTGTCCAAACTCATCAATGTATCTTATCATGTCTG
TATACCGTCGACCTCTAGCTAGAGCTTGGCGTAATCATGGTCATAGCTGTTTCCTGTGTGAAATTGTTAT
CCGCTCACAATTCCACACAACATACGAGCCGGAAGCATAAAGTGTAAAGCCTGGGGTGCCTAATGAGTGA
GCTAACTCACATTAATTGCGTTGCGCTCACTGCCCGCTTTCCAGTCGGGAAACCTGTCGTGCCAGCTGCA
TTAATGAATCGGCCAACGCGCGGGGAGAGGCGGTTTGCGTATTGGGCGCTCTTCCGCTTCCTCGCTCACT
GACTCGCTGCGCTCGGTCGTTCGGCTGCGGCGAGCGGTATCAGCTCACTCAAAGGCGGTAATACGGTTAT
CCACAGAATCAGGGGATAACGCAGGAAAGAACATGTGAGCAAAAGGCCAGCAAAAGGCCAGGAACCGTAA
AAAGGCCGCGTTGCTGGCGTTTTTCCATAGGCTCCGCCCCCCTGACGAGCATCACAAAAATCGACGCTCA
AGTCAGAGGTGGCGAAACCCGACAGGACTATAAAGATACCAGGCGTTTCCCCCTGGAAGCTCCCTCGTGC
GCTCTCCTGTTCCGACCCTGCCGCTTACCGGATACCTGTCCGCCTTTCTCCCTTCGGGAAGCGTGGCGCT
TTCTCATAGCTCACGCTGTAGGTATCTCAGTTCGGTGTAGGTCGTTCGCTCCAAGCTGGGCTGTGTGCAC
GAACCCCCCGTTCAGCCCGACCGCTGCGCCTTATCCGGTAACTATCGTCTTGAGTCCAACCCGGTAAGAC
ACGACTTATCGCCACTGGCAGCAGCCACTGGTAACAGGATTAGCAGAGCGAGGTATGTAGGCGGTGCTAC
AGAGTTCTTGAAGTGGTGGCCTAACTACGGCTACACTAGAAGAACAGTATTTGGTATCTGCGCTCTGCTG
AAGCCAGTTACCTTCGGAAAAAGAGTTGGTAGCTCTTGATCCGGCAAACAAACCACCGCTGGTAGCGGTG
GTTTTTTTGTTTGCAAGCAGCAGATTACGCGCAGAAAAAAAGGATCTCAAGAAGATCCTTTGATCTTTTC
TACGGGGTCTGACGCTCAGTGGAACGAAAACTCACGTTAAGGGATTTTGGTCATGAGATTATCAAAAAGG
ATCTTCACCTAGATCCTTTTAAATTAAAAATGAAGTTTTAAATCAATCTAAAGTATATATGAGTAAACTT
GGTCTGACAGTTACCAATGCTTAATCAGTGAGGCACCTATCTCAGCGATCTGTCTATTTCGTTCATCCAT
AGTTGCCTGACTCCCCGTCGTGTAGATAACTACGATACGGGAGGGCTTACCATCTGGCCCCAGTGCTGCA
ATGATACCGCGAGACCCACGCTCACCGGCTCCAGATTTATCAGCAATAAACCAGCCAGCCGGAAGGGCCG
AGCGCAGAAGTGGTCCTGCAACTTTATCCGCCTCCATCCAGTCTATTAATTGTTGCCGGGAAGCTAGAGT
AAGTAGTTCGCCAGTTAATAGTTTGCGCAACGTTGTTGCCATTGCTACAGGCATCGTGGTGTCACGCTCG
TCGTTTGGTATGGCTTCATTCAGCTCCGGTTCCCAACGATCAAGGCGAGTTACATGATCCCCCATGTTGT
GCAAAAAAGCGGTTAGCTCCTTCGGTCCTCCGATCGTTGTCAGAAGTAAGTTGGCCGCAGTGTTATCACT
CATGGTTATGGCAGCACTGCATAATTCTCTTACTGTCATGCCATCCGTAAGATGCTTTTCTGTGACTGGT
GAGTACTCAACCAAGTCATTCTGAGAATAGTGTATGCGGCGACCGAGTTGCTCTTGCCCGGCGTCAATAC
GGGATAATACCGCGCCACATAGCAGAACTTTAAAAGTGCTCATCATTGGAAAACGTTCTTCGGGGCGAAA
ACTCTCAAGGATCTTACCGCTGTTGAGATCCAGTTCGATGTAACCCACTCGTGCACCCAACTGATCTTCA
GCATCTTTTACTTTCACCAGCGTTTCTGGGTGAGCAAAAACAGGAAGGCAAAATGCCGCAAAAAAGGGAA
TAAGGGCGACACGGAAATGTTGAATACTCATACTCTTCCTTTTTCAATATTATTGAAGCATTTATCAGGG
TTATTGTCTCATGAGCGGATACATATTTGAATGTATTTAGAAAAATAAACAAATAGGGGTTCCGCGCACA
TTTCCCCGAAAAGTGCCACCTGACGTCGACGGATCGGGAGATCTCCCGATCCCCTATGGTGCACTCTCAG
TACAATCTGCTCTGATGCCGCATAGTTAAGCCAGTATCTGCTCCCTGCTTGTGTGTTGGAGGTCGCTGAG
TAGTGCGCGAGCAAAATTTAAGCTACAACAAGGCAAGGCTTGACCGACAATTGCATGAAGAATCTGCTTA
GGGTTAGGCGTTTTGCGCTGCTTCGCGATGTACGGGCCAGATATACGCGTT
